>Addgene plasmid #103499 | LSB-hsa-miR-376c-3p | depositor full sequence | sequence record 196045 | Full Sequence
AATTGAGGGGATAACGCAGGAAAGAACATGTGAGCAAAAGGCCAGCAAAAGGCCAGGAACCGTAAAAAGG
CCGCGTTGCTGGCGTTTTTCCATAGGCTCCGCCCCCCTGACGAGCATCACAAAAATCGACGCTCAAGTCA
GAGGTGGCGAAACCCGACAGGACTATAAAGATACCAGGCGTTTCCCCCTGGAAGCTCCCTCGTGCGCTCT
CCTGTTCCGACCCTGCCGCTTACCGGATACCTGTCCGCCTTTCTCCCTTCGGGAAGCGTGGCGCTTTCTC
ATAGCTCACGCTGTAGGTATCTCAGTTCGGTGTAGGTCGTTCGCTCCAAGCTGGGCTGTGTGCACGAACC
CCCCGTTCAGCCCGACCGCTGCGCCTTATCCGGTAACTATCGTCTTGAGTCCAACCCGGTAAGACACGAC
TTATCGCCACTGGCAGCAGCCACTGGTAACAGGATTAGCAGAGCGAGGTATGTAGGCGGTGCTACAGAGT
TCTTGAAGTGGTGGCCTAACTACGGCTACACTAGAAGAACAGTATTTGGTATCTGCGCTCTGCTGAAGCC
AGTTACCTTCGGAAAAAGAGTTGGTAGCTCTTGATCCGGCAAACAAACCACCGCTGGTAGCGGTGGTTTT
TTTGTTTGCAAGCAGCAGATTACGCGCAGAAAAAAAGGATCTCAAGAAGATCCTTTGATCTTTTCTACGG
GGTCTGACGCTCAGTGGAACGAAAACTCACGTTAAGGGATTTTGGTCATGAGATTATCAAAAAGGATCTT
CACCTAGATCCTTTTAAATTAAAAATGAAGTTTTAAATCAATCTAAAGTATATATGAGTAAACTTGGTCT
GACAGTTACCAATGCTTAATCAGTGAGGCACCTATCTCAGCGATCTGTCTATTTCGTTCATCCATAGTTG
CCTGACTCCCCGTCGTGTAGATAACTACGATACGGGAGGGCTTACCATCTGGCCCCAGTGCTGCAATGAT
ACCGCGAGAACCACGCTCACCGGCTCCAGATTTATCAGCAATAAACCAGCCAGCCGGAAGGGCCGAGCGC
AGAAGTGGTCCTGCAACTTTATCCGCCTCCATCCAGTCTATTAATTGTTGCCGGGAAGCTAGAGTAAGTA
GTTCGCCAGTTAATAGTTTGCGCAACGTTGTTGCCATTGCTACAGGCATCGTGGTGTCACGCTCGTCGTT
TGGTATGGCTTCATTCAGCTCCGGTTCCCAACGATCAAGGCGAGTTACATGATCCCCCATGTTGTGCAAA
AAAGCGGTTAGCTCCTTCGGTCCTCCGATCGTTGTCAGAAGTAAGTTGGCCGCAGTGTTATCACTCATGG
TTATGGCAGCACTGCATAATTCTCTTACTGTCATGCCATCCGTAAGATGCTTTTCTGTGACTGGTGAGTA
CTCAACCAAGTCATTCTGAGAATAGTGTATGCGGCGACCGAGTTGCTCTTGCCCGGCGTCAATACGGGAT
AATACCGCGCCACATAGCAGAACTTTAAAAGTGCTCATCATTGGAAAACGTTCTTCGGGGCGAAAACTCT
CAAGGATCTTACCGCTGTTGAGATCCAGTTCGATGTAACCCACTCGTGCACCCAACTGATCTTCAGCATC
TTTTACTTTCACCAGCGTTTCTGGGTGAGCAAAAACAGGAAGGCAAAATGCCGCAAAAAAGGGAATAAGG
GCGACACGGAAATGTTGAATACTCATACTCTTCCTTTTTCAATATTATTGAAGCATTTATCAGGGTTATT
GTCTCATGAGCGGATACATATTTGAATGTAGCTCCGAATTTCTCGAGGGCTTGTCGACGACGGCGGTCTC
CGTCGTCAGGATCATGAATTCGACCCGCCTGCCACCATGACCGAGTACAAGCCCACGGTGCGCCTCGCCA
CCCGCGACGACGTCCCCCGGGCCGTACGCACCCTCGCCGCCGCGTTCGCCGACTACCCCGCCACGCGCCA
CACCGTCGACCCGGACCGCCACATCGAGCGGGTCACCGAGCTGCAAGAACTCTTCCTCACGCGCGTCGGG
CTCGACATCGGCAAGGTGTGGGTCGCGGACGACGGCGCCGCGGTGGCGGTCTGGACCACGCCGGAGAGCG
TCGAAGCGGGGGCGGTGTTCGCCGAGATCGGCCCGCGCATGGCCGAGTTGAGCGGTTCCCGGCTGGCCGC
GCAGCAACAGATGGAAGGCCTCCTGGCGCCGCACCGGCCCAAGGAGCCCGCGTGGTTCCTGGCCACCGTC
GGCGTCTCGCCCGACCACCAGGGCAAGGGTCTGGGCAGCGCCGTCGTGCTCCCCGGAGTGGAGGCGGCCG
AGCGCGCCGGGGTGCCCGCCTTCCTGGAGACATCCGCGCCCCGCAACCTCCCCTTCTACGAGCGGCTCGG
CTTCACCGTCACCGCCGACGTCGAGGTGCCCGAAGGACCGCGCACCTGGTGCATGACCCGCAAGCCCGGT
GCCTGATACGCGTGAATTCACTCCTCAGGTGCAGGCTGCCTATCAGAAGGTGGTGGCTGGTGTGGCCAAT
GCCCTGGCTCACAAATACCACTGAGATCTTTTTCCCTCTGCCAAAAATTATGGGGACATCATGAAGCCCC
TTGAGCATCTGACTTCTGGCTAATAAAGGAAATTTATTTTCATTGCAATAGTGTGTTGGAATTTTTTGTG
TCTCTCACTCGGAAGGACATATGGGAGGGCAAATCATTTAAAACATCAGAATGAGTATTTGGTTTAGAGT
TTGGCAACATATGCCCATATGCTGGCTGCCATGAACAAAGGTTGGCTATAAAGAGGTCATCAGTATATGA
AACAGCCCCCTGCTGTCCATTCCTTATTCCATAGAAAAGCCTTGACTTGAGGTTAGATTTTTTTTATATT
TTGTTTTGTGTTATTTTTTTCTTTAACATCCCTAAAATTTTCCTTACATGTTTTACTAGCCAGATTTTTC
CTCCTCTCCTGACTACTCCCAGTCATAGCTGTCCCTCTTCTCTTATGGAGATCCCTCGACCTGCAGCCCA
AGCTTGAATTCTCTAGAATTACCCTGTTATCCCTATGCTTGGTTTACCGAGCTCTTATTGGTTTTCAAAC
TTCATTGACTGTGCCCAACGCGCCTGGGAGCTCACGGGGACAGCCCCCCCCCAAAGCCCCCAGGGATGTA
ATTACGTCCCTCCCCCGCTAGGGGGCAGCAGCGAGCCGCCCGGGGCTCCGCTCCGGTCCGGCGCTCCCCC
CGCATCCCCGAGCCGGCAGCGTGCGGGGACAGCCCGGGCACGGGGAAGGTGGCACGGGATCGCTTTCCTC
TGAACGCTTCTCGCTGCTCTTTGAGCCTGCAGACACCTGGGGGGATACGGGGAAAAAGCTAGGCTGAAAG
ACCGGTTCTTAGAATGACACGCGCCTGGGAGCTCACGGGGACAGCCCCCCCCCAAAGCCCCCAGGGATGT
AATTACGTCCCTCCCCCGCTAGGGGGCAGCAGCGAGCCGCCCGGGGCTCCGCTCCGGTCCGGCGCTCCCC
CCGCATCCCCGAGCCGGCAGCGTGCGGGGACAGCCCGGGCACGGGGAAGGTGGCACGGGATCGCTTTCCT
CTGAACGCTTCTCGCTGCTCTTTGAGCCTGCAGACACCTGGGGGGATACGGGGAAAAAGCTAACTTCTGA
GACGACAACTTTGTATAGAAAAGTTGGCTCCGAATTCGCCCTTGACAGCAGAGATCCAGTTTGGTTAATT
AATTGGCTCCGGTGCCCGTCAGTGGGCAGAGCGCACATCGCCCACAGTCCCCGAGAAGTTGTGGGGAGGG
GTCGGCAATTGAACCGGTGCCTAGAGAAGGTGGCGCGGGGTAAACTGGGAAAGTGATGTCGTGTACTGGC
TCCGCCTTTTTCCCGAGGGTGGGGGAGAACCGTATATAAGTGCAGTAGTCGCCGTGAACGTTCTTTTTCG
CAACGGGTTTGCCGCCAGAACACAGGTAAGTGCCGTGTGTGGTTCCCGCGGGCCTGGCCTCTTTACGGGT
TATGGCCCTTGCGTGCCTTGAATTACTTCCACCTGGCTGCAGTACGTGATTCTTGATCCCGAGCTTCGGG
TTGGAAGTGGGTGGGAGAGTTCGAGGCCTTGCGCTTAAGGAGCCCCTTCGCCTCGTGCTTGAGTTGAGGC
CTGGCCTGGGCGCTGGGGCCGCCGCGTGCGAATCTGGTGGCACCTTCGCGCCTGTCTCGCTGCTTTCGAT
AAGTCTCTAGCCATTTAAAATTTTTGATGACCTGCTGCGACGCTTTTTTTCTGGCAAGATAGTCTTGTAA
ATGCGGGCCAAGATCTGCACACTGGTATTTCGGTTTTTGGGGCCGCGGGCGGCGACGGGGCCCGTGCGTC
CCAGCGCACATGTTCGGCGAGGCGGGGCCTGCGAGCGCGGCCACCGAGAATCGGACGGGGGTAGTCTCAA
GCTGGCCGGCCTGCTCTGGTGCCTGGCCTCGCGCCGCCGTGTATCGCCCCGCCCTGGGCGGCAAGGCTGG
CCCGGTCGGCACCAGTTGCGTGAGCGGAAAGATGGCCGCTTCCCGGCCCTGCTGCAGGGAGCTCAAAATG
GAGGACGCGGCGCTCGGGAGAGCGGGCGGGTGAGTCACCCACACAAAGGAAAAGGGCCTTTCCGTCCTCA
GCCGTCGCTTCATGTGACTCCACGGAGTACCGGGCGCCGTCCAGGCACCTCGATTAGTTCTCGAGCTTTT
GGAGTACGTCGTCTTTAGGTTGGGGGGAGGGGTTTTATGCGATGGAGTTTCCCCACACTGAGTGGGTGGA
GACTGAAGTTAGGCCAGCTTGGCACTTGATGTAATTCTCCTTGGAATTTGCCCTTTTTGAGTTTGGATCT
TGGTTCATTCTCAAGCCTCAGACAGTGGTTCAAAGTTTTTTTCTTCCATTTCAGGTGTCGTGAGAAGGGC
GAATTCGACCCAAGTTTGTACAAAAAAGCAGGCTGGATCCAGGTGCCACCATGGTGAGCGAGCTGATTAA
GGAGAACATGCACATGAAGCTGTACATGGAGGGCACCGTGAACAACCACCACTTCAAGTGCACATCCGAG
GGCGAAGGCAAGCCCTACGAGGGCACCCAGACCATGAGAATCAAGGCGGTCGAGGGCGGCCCTCTCCCCT
TCGCCTTCGACATCCTGGCTACCAGCTTCATGTACGGCAGCAAAACCTTCATCAACCACACCCAGGGCAT
CCCCGACTTCTTTAAGCAGTCCTTCCCCGAGGGCTTCACATGGGAGAGAGTCACCACATACGAAGATGGG
GGCGTGCTGACCGCTACCCAGGACACCAGCCTCCAGGACGGCTGCCTCATCTACAACGTCAAGATCAGAG
GGGTGAACTTCCCATCCAACGGCCCTGTGATGCAGAAGAAAACACTCGGCTGGGAGGCCTCCACCGAGAC
ACTGTACCCCGCTGACGGCGGCCTGGAAGGCAGAGCCGACATGGCCCTGAAGCTCGTGGGCGGGGGCCAC
CTGATCTGCAACCTTAAGACCACATACAGATCCAAGAAACCCGCTAAGAACCTCAAGATGCCCGGCGTCT
ACTATGTGGACAGGAGACTGGAAAGAATCAAGGAGGCCGACAAAGAGACATACGTCGAGCAGCACGAGGT
GGCTGTGGCCAGATACTGCGACCTCCCTAGCAAACTGGGGCACAAACTTAATTGAGAATTCTACCACCCA
GCTTTCTTGTACAAAGTGGTACGTCTCAAGACCAGAGGTCTCTGCTTTAGGGTATACGTGGAATTTCCTC
TATGTTACGTGGAATTTCCTCTATGTTACGTGGAATTTCCTCTATGTTACGTGGAATTTCCTCTATGTTC
AACCAGAAGAGACCTGTGCTTCACTCCTCAGGTGCAGGCTGCCTATCAGAAGGTGGTGGCTGGTGTGGCC
AATGCCCTGGCTCACAAATACCACTGAGATCTTTTTCCCTCTGCCAAAAATTATGGGGACATCATGAAGC
CCCTTGAGCATCTGACTTCTGGCTAATAAAGGAAATTTATTTTCATTGCAATAGTGTGTTGGAATTTTTT
GTGTCTCTCACTCGGAAGGACATATGGGAGGGCAAATCATTTAAAACATCAGAATGAGTATTTGGTTTAG
AGTTTGGCAACATATGCCCATATGCTGGCTGCCATGAACAAAGGTTGGCTATAAAGAGGTCATCAGTATA
TGAAACAGCCCCCTGCTGTCCATTCCTTATTCCATAGAAAAGCCTTGACTTGAGGTTAGATTTTTTTTAT
ATTTTGTTTTGTGTTATTTTTTTCTTTAACATCCCTAAAATTTTCCTTACATGTTTTACTAGCCAGATTT
TTCCTCCTCTCCTGACTACTCCCAGTCATAGCTGTCCCTCTTCTCTTATGGAGATCCCGAGCGGTGCGTT
TTTATGCTTGTAGTATTGTATAATGTTTTTAAGATCCAAGCTTCTGACCTCTTCTCTTCCTCCCACAGGG
CCTCGAGACAATTGCATCGATGGTACCAGTGAAAGTCTGCAATGAATTCGAGTTGGCGCGCCTGTCATTC
TAAATCTCTCTTTCAGCCTAAAGCTTTTTCCCCGTATCCCCCCAGGTGTCTGCAGGCTCAAAGAGCAGCG
AGAAGCGTTCAGAGGAAAGCGATCCCGTGCCACCTTCCCCGTGCCCGGGCTGTCCCCGCACGCTGCCGGC
TCGGGGATGCGGGGGGAGCGCCGGACCGGAGCGGAGCCCCGGGCGGCTCGCTGCTGCCCCCTAGCGGGGG
AGGGACGTAATTACATCCCTGGGGGCTTTGGGAGGGGGCTGTCCCCGTGAGCTCCCAGGCGCGCCTGTCA
TTCTAAATCTCTCTTTCAGCCTAAAGCTTTTTCCCCGTATCCCCCCAGGTGTCTGCAGGCTCAAAGAGCA
GCGAGAAGCGTTCAGAGGAAAGCGATCCCGTGCCACCTTCCCCGTGCCCGGGCTGTCCCCGCACGCTGCC
GGCTCGGGGATGCGGGGGGAGCGCCGGACCGGAGCGGAGCCCCGGGCGGCTCGCTGCTGCCCCCTAGCGG
GGGAGGGACGTAATTACATCCCTGGGGGCTTTGGGGGGGGGCTGTCCCCGTGAGCTCCCAGGCGCGCCAA
CTCGGTACCGTATCGATGTCGACGTTAACGCTAGTGATATCAACTTTGTATAGAAAAGTTGGCTCCGAAT
TCGCCCTTGACAGCAGAGATCCAGTTTGGTTAATTAATTGGCTCCGGTGCCCGTCAGTGGGCAGAGCGCA
CATCGCCCACAGTCCCCGAGAAGTTGTGGGGAGGGGTCGGCAATTGAACCGGTGCCTAGAGAAGGTGGCG
CGGGGTAAACTGGGAAAGTGATGTCGTGTACTGGCTCCGCCTTTTTCCCGAGGGTGGGGGAGAACCGTAT
ATAAGTGCAGTAGTCGCCGTGAACGTTCTTTTTCGCAACGGGTTTGCCGCCAGAACACAGGTAAGTGCCG
TGTGTGGTTCCCGCGGGCCTGGCCTCTTTACGGGTTATGGCCCTTGCGTGCCTTGAATTACTTCCACCTG
GCTGCAGTACGTGATTCTTGATCCCGAGCTTCGGGTTGGAAGTGGGTGGGAGAGTTCGAGGCCTTGCGCT
TAAGGAGCCCCTTCGCCTCGTGCTTGAGTTGAGGCCTGGCCTGGGCGCTGGGGCCGCCGCGTGCGAATCT
GGTGGCACCTTCGCGCCTGTCTCGCTGCTTTCGATAAGTCTCTAGCCATTTAAAATTTTTGATGACCTGC
TGCGACGCTTTTTTTCTGGCAAGATAGTCTTGTAAATGCGGGCCAAGATCTGCACACTGGTATTTCGGTT
TTTGGGGCCGCGGGCGGCGACGGGGCCCGTGCGTCCCAGCGCACATGTTCGGCGAGGCGGGGCCTGCGAG
CGCGGCCACCGAGAATCGGACGGGGGTAGTCTCAAGCTGGCCGGCCTGCTCTGGTGCCTGGCCTCGCGCC
GCCGTGTATCGCCCCGCCCTGGGCGGCAAGGCTGGCCCGGTCGGCACCAGTTGCGTGAGCGGAAAGATGG
CCGCTTCCCGGCCCTGCTGCAGGGAGCTCAAAATGGAGGACGCGGCGCTCGGGAGAGCGGGCGGGTGAGT
CACCCACACAAAGGAAAAGGGCCTTTCCGTCCTCAGCCGTCGCTTCATGTGACTCCACGGAGTACCGGGC
GCCGTCCAGGCACCTCGATTAGTTCTCGAGCTTTTGGAGTACGTCGTCTTTAGGTTGGGGGGAGGGGTTT
TATGCGATGGAGTTTCCCCACACTGAGTGGGTGGAGACTGAAGTTAGGCCAGCTTGGCACTTGATGTAAT
TCTCCTTGGAATTTGCCCTTTTTGAGTTTGGATCTTGGTTCATTCTCAAGCCTCAGACAGTGGTTCAAAG
TTTTTTTCTTCCATTTCAGGTGTCGTGAGAAGGGCGAATTCGACCCAAGTTTGTACAAAAAAGCAGGCTC
GCCACCATGGTGAGCAAGGGCGAGGAGCTGTTCACCGGGGTGGTGCCCATCCTGGTCGAGCTGGACGGCG
ACGTAAACGGCCACAAGTTCAGCGTGAGGGGCGAGGGCGAGGGCGATGCCACCAACGGCAAGCTGACCCT
GAAGTTCATCTGCACCACCGGCAAGCTGCCCGTGCCCTGGCCCACCCTCGTGACCACCCTGAGCCACGGC
GTGCAGTGCTTCGCCCGCTACCCCGACCACATGAAGCAGCACGACTTCTTCAAGTCCGCCATGCCCGAAG
GCTACGTCCAGGAGCGCACCATCTTCTTCAAGGACGACGGCACCTACAAGACCCGCGCCGAGGTGAAGTT
CGAGGGCGACACCCTAGTGAACCGCATCGAGCTGAAGGGCGTCGACTTCAAGGAGGACGGCAACATCCTG
GGGCACAAGCTGGAGTACAACTTCAACAGCCACAACATCTATATCATGGCCGTCAAGCAGAAGAACGGCA
TCAAGGTGAACTTCAAGATCCGCCACAACGTGGAGGACGGCAGCGTGCAGCTCGCCGACCACTACCAGCA
GAACACCCCCATCGGCGACGGCCCCGTGCTGCTGCCCGACAGCCACTACCTGAGCACCCAGTCCGTGCTG
AGCAAAGACCCCAACGAGAAGCGCGATCACATGGTCCTGCTGGAGTTCCGCACCGCCGCCGGGATCACTC
TCGGCATGGACGAGCTGTACAAGTAATACCACCCAGCTTTCTTGTACAAAGTGGTACGCGTGAATTCACT
CCTCAGGTGCAGGCTGCCTATCAGAAGGTGGTGGCTGGTGTGGCCAATGCCCTGGCTCACAAATACCACT
GAGATCTTTTTCCCTCTGCCAAAAATTATGGGGACATCATGAAGCCCCTTGAGCATCTGACTTCTGGCTA
ATAAAGGAAATTTATTTTCATTGCAATAGTGTGTTGGAATTTTTTGTGTCTCTCACTCGGAAGGACATAT
GGGAGGGCAAATCATTTAAAACATCAGAATGAGTATTTGGTTTAGAGTTTGGCAACATATGCCCATATGC
TGGCTGCCATGAACAAAGGTTGGCTATAAAGAGGTCATCAGTATATGAAACAGCCCCCTGCTGTCCATTC
CTTATTCCATAGAAAAGCCTTGACTTGAGGTTAGATTTTTTTTATATTTTGTTTTGTGTTATTTTTTTCT
TTAACATCCCTAAAATTTTCCTTACATGTTTTACTAGCCAGATTTTTCCTCCTCTCCTGACTACTCCCAG
TCATAGCTGTCCCTCTTCTCTTATGGAGATCCCTCGACCTGCAGCCCAAGCTTGGCGTAATCATGGTCAT
AGCTGTTTCCTGTGTGAAATTGTTATCCGCTCACAATTCCACACAACATACGAGCCGGAAGCATAAAGTG
TAAAGCCTGGGGTGCCTAATGAGTGAGCTAACTCACATTAATTGCGTTGCGCTCACTGCCCGCTTTCCAG
TCGGGAAACCTGTCGTGCCAGCGGATCGACAGTACTAAGCTTGGTCTAATACCCAATCTCTCGTCTTATC
CAGATGTTTTATACGCCTCTGGCCCGTGTCTCAAAATCTCTGATGTTACATTGCACAAGATAAAATAATA
TCATCATGAACAATAAAACTGTCTGCTTACATAAACAGTAATACAAGGGGTGTTATGAGCCATATTCAAC
GGGAAACGTCGAGGCCGCGATTAAATTCCAACATGGATGCTGATTTATATGGGTATAAATGGGCTCGCGA
TAATGTCGGGCAATCAGGTGCGACAATCTATCGCTTGTATGGGAAGCCCGATGCGCCAGAGTTGTTTCTG
AAACATGGCAAAGGTAGCGTTGCCAATGATGTTACAGATGAGATGGTCAGACTAAACTGGCTGACGGAAT
TTATGCCTCTTCCGACCATCAAGCATTTTATCCGTACTCCTGATGATGCATGGTTACTCACCACTGCGAT
CCCCGGAAAAACAGCATTCCAGGTATTAGAAGAATATCCTGATTCAGGTGAAAATATTGTTGATGCGCTG
GCAGTGTTCCTGCGCCGGTTGCATTCGATTCCTGTTTGTAATTGTCCTTTTAACAGCGATCGCGTATTTC
GTCTCGCTCAGGCGCAATCACGAATGAATAACGGTTTGGTTGATGCGAGTGATTTTGATGACGAGCGTAA
TGGCTGGCCTGTTGAACAAGTCTGGAAAGAAATGCATAAACTTTTGCCATTCTCACCGGATTCAGTCGTC
ACTCATGGTGATTTCTCACTTGATAACCTTATTTTTGACGAGGGGAAATTAATAGGTTGTATTGATGTTG
GACGAGTCGGAATCGCAGACCGATACCAGGATCTTGCCATCCTATGGAACTGCCTCGGTGAGTTTTCTCC
TTCATTACAGAAACGGCTTTTTCAAAAATATGGTATTGATAATCCTGATATGAATAAATTGCAGTTTCAT
TTGATGCTCGATGAGTTTTTCTAATCAGAATTGGTTAATTGGTTGTAACACTGGCAGAGCATTACGCTGA
CTTGACGGGACGGCGCAAGCTCATGACCAAAATCCCTTAACGTGAGTTACGCGTCGTTCCACTGAGCGTC
AGAGGTATCACTAGTATTACAGAGGTAAGTTATAACAGTCGCCTAACCC
Features (pLannotate 1.2.2; 28 found; start..end, strand, type, name):
     87..675     -  rep_origin     ori: high-copy-number ColE1/pMB1/pBR322/pUC origin of replication
    846..1706    -  CDS            AmpR: β-lactamase; bla; confers resistance to ampicillin, carbenicillin, and related antibiotics
   1707..1778    -  promoter       AmpR promoter: bla
   1857..2456    +  CDS            PuroR: puromycin N-acetyltransferase; pac from Streptomyces alboniger; confers resistance to puromycin
   2461..2541    +  CDS            HBB (fragment): HBB_PONPY - Experimental evidence at transcript level: Swiss-Prot protein existence level 2. Involved in oxygen transport from the lung to the various peripheral tissues. From Pongo pygmaeus (Bornean orangutan).
   2612..2667    +  polyA_signal   β-globin poly(A) signal: rabbit β-globin polyadenylation signal (Gil and Proudfoot, 1987)
   3646..3666    +  protein_bind   attB4: mutant version of attB; core recombination site for the Gateway® BP reaction BP Clonase™
   3734..3945    +  promoter       EF-1α core promoter: core promoter for human elongation factor EF-1α
   3946..4884    +  intron         EF-1α intron A: intron upstream of the start codon of human EF-1α
   4911..4931    +  protein_bind   attB1: mutant version of attB; core recombination site for the Gateway® BP reaction BP Clonase™
   4951..5646    +  CDS            mKate2: mKate2 is a basic (constitutively fluorescent) red fluorescent protein published in 2009, derived from Entacmaea quadricolor. It is reported to be a rapidly-maturing monomer with moderate acid sensitivity.
   5666..5690    -  protein_bind   attB2: mutant version of attB; recombination site for the Gateway® BP reaction BP Clonase™
   5830..5904    +  CDS            HBB (fragment): HBB_PONPY - Experimental evidence at transcript level: Swiss-Prot protein existence level 2. Involved in oxygen transport from the lung to the various peripheral tissues. From Pongo pygmaeus (Bornean orangutan).
   5975..6030    +  polyA_signal   β-globin poly(A) signal: rabbit β-globin polyadenylation signal (Gil and Proudfoot, 1987)
   6414..6439    +  misc_feature   SA: splice acceptor site
   7111..7131    +  protein_bind   attB4: mutant version of attB; core recombination site for the Gateway® BP reaction BP Clonase™
   7199..7410    +  promoter       EF-1α core promoter: core promoter for human elongation factor EF-1α
   7411..8349    +  intron         EF-1α intron A: intron upstream of the start codon of human EF-1α
   8376..8396    +  protein_bind   attB1: mutant version of attB; core recombination site for the Gateway® BP reaction BP Clonase™
   8407..9123    +  CDS            EBFP2: EBFP2 is a basic (constitutively fluorescent) blue fluorescent protein published in 2007, derived from Aequorea victoria. It is reported to be a rapidly-maturing monomer with moderate acid sensitivity.
   9131..9155    -  protein_bind   attB2: mutant version of attB; recombination site for the Gateway® BP reaction BP Clonase™
   9159..9239    +  CDS            HBB (fragment): HBB_PONPY - Experimental evidence at transcript level: Swiss-Prot protein existence level 2. Involved in oxygen transport from the lung to the various peripheral tissues. From Pongo pygmaeus (Bornean orangutan).
   9310..9365    +  polyA_signal   β-globin poly(A) signal: rabbit β-globin polyadenylation signal (Gil and Proudfoot, 1987)
   9748..9770    -  protein_bind   lac operator (fragment): The lac repressor binds to the lac operator to inhibit transcription in E. coli. This inhibition can be relieved by adding lactose or isopropyl-β-D-thiogalactopyranoside (IPTG). lac repressor encoded by lacI
   9774..9804    -  promoter       lac promoter: promoter for the E. coli lac operon
   9819..9840    -  protein_bind   CAP binding site: CAP binding activates transcription in the presence of cAMP. E. coli catabolite activator protein
   9853..9892    -  CDS            lacI (fragment): lac repressor; lacI; The lac repressor binds to the lac operator to inhibit transcription in E. coli. This inhibition can be relieved by adding lactose or isopropyl-β-D-thiogalactopyranoside (IPTG).
  10065..10874   +  CDS            KanR: aminoglycoside phosphotransferase; aph(3')-Ia; confers resistance to kanamycin in bacteria or G418 (Geneticin®) in eukaryotes
