[The description below was written by a language model from this plasmid's Addgene catalogue record and pLannotate feature annotations shown in this document.]
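Description:
LSB-hsa-miR-376c-3p is a mammalian expression, synthetic-biology plasmid of about 11 kb built on the Low Sensor Backbone (LSB). It is designed to report the activity of the human microRNA miR-376c-3p by fluorescence. It replicates in E. coli from a high-copy ColE1/pUC-type origin and carries both β-lactamase (AmpR) and an aph(3')-Ia kanamycin resistance gene, matching the recorded dual ampicillin/kanamycin selection. A puromycin N-acetyltransferase gene followed by a rabbit β-globin poly(A) signal is also annotated, and the depositor notes that puromycin selection works. No promoter for this gene is called in the feature table.

The payload consists of two parallel transcription units in the same orientation. Each is driven by the human EF-1α core promoter with its intron A and terminated by β-globin 3' sequence and a poly(A) signal. The coding sequences are flanked by attB4/attB1/attB2 Gateway recombination scars. The first unit expresses the red fluorescent protein mKate2, and according to the record the miR-376c-3p target sequence lies in its 3' UTR. The target is not separately annotated, but an unannotated gap lies between attB2 and the β-globin region. The second unit expresses the blue protein EBFP2 without a target and serves as an internal reference. When the miRNA is active in transfected cells, mKate2 is repressed while EBFP2 is not, so the red-to-blue ratio measures miRNA activity independently of plasmid dose.

The depositor warns that the repeated poly(A) elements make the plasmid inherently unstable. They also note that the physical plasmid differs from the deposited sequence, including short insertions flanking the puromycin coding region that do not impair selection.
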