Addgene plasmid #103499: LSB-hsa-miR-376c-3p
Purpose: Used to sense miRNA activity using fluorescence based tools. hsa-miR-376c-3p target in 3' UTR of of mKate. miRNA activity can be measured by the repression of mKate2 relative to EBFP2 fluorescent proteins . Plasmid is inherently unstable; please see Depositor Comments
Depositing lab: Ron Weiss. Depositing organization: Massachusetts Institute of Technology. Publication: A mixed antagonistic/synergistic miRNA repression model enables accurate predictions of multi-input miRNA sensor activity. Gam JJ, Babb J, Weiss R. Nat Commun. 2018 Jun 22;9(1):2430. doi: 10.1038/s41467-018-04575-0. PubMed 29934631.
Backbone
  Vector backbone: Low Sensor Backbone (LSB)
  Vector type: Mammalian Expression, Synthetic Biology
Growth in bacteria
  Bacterial resistance: Ampicillin and Kanamycin, 100 & 50 μg/mL
  Growth temperature: 30°C
  Growth strain: NEB Stable
  Copy number: High Copy
Gene/Insert
  Gene/Insert name: hsa-miR-376c-3p target
  Species: H. sapiens (human)
  Promoter: EF-1a
  Cloning method: Gibson Cloning
Terms and licenses: Academic/Nonprofit Terms; Industry Terms: Not Available to Industry
Depositor comments: Please note that this plasmid is inherently unstable due to a repeating poly A element. We recommend performing a diagnostic digest on multiple colonies upon receipt. The depositors would like to note the presence of several discrepancies between the depositor sequence and physical plasmid sequence. In particular, the sequences upstream and downstream of the puromycin coding region have 10 bp insertions which do not affect the ability to perform puromycin selection. The sequences for those regions within the physical plasmids are as follows: Upstream of Puro: GAATTCGACCGCCTGTCTCAAGGTGCCACC; Downstream of Puro: GCTTTGAGACTACGCGTGAATTCACTCCTC.
How to cite: LSB-hsa-miR-376c-3p was a gift from Ron Weiss (Addgene plasmid # 103499 ; http://n2t.net/addgene:103499 ; RRID:Addgene_103499)
