>Addgene plasmid #103499 | LSB-hsa-miR-376c-3p | depositor partial sequence | sequence record 196046 | hsa-miR-376c-3p target
ACGTGGAATTTCCTCTATGTT
