>Addgene plasmid #103499 | LSB-hsa-miR-376c-3p | addgene partial sequence | sequence record 272566 | mKate2-F 5'-ACCCGCTAAGAACCTCAAGA-3'
ATCAAGGAGGCCGACAAAGAGACATACGTCGAGCAGCACGAGGTGGCTGTGGCCAGATACTGCGACCTCC
CTAGCAAACTGGGGCACAAACTTAATTGAGAATTCTACCACCCAGCTTTCTTGTACAAAGTGGTACGTCT
CAAGACCAGAGGTCTCTGCTTTAGGGTATACGTGGAATTTCCTCTATGTTACGTGGAATTTCCTCTATGT
TACGTGGAATTTCCTCTATGTTACGTGGAATTTCCTCTATGTTCAACCAGAAGAGACCTGTGCTTCACTC
CTCAGGTGCAGGCTGCCTATCAGAAGGTGGTGGCTGGTGTGGCCAATGCCCTGGCTCACAAATACCACTG
AGATCTTTTTCCCTCTGCCAAAAATTATGGGGACATCATGAAGCCCCTTGAGCATCTGACTTCTGGCTAA
TAAAGGAAATTTATTTTCATTGCAATAGTGTGTTGGAATTTTTTGTGTCTCTCACTCGGAAGGACATATG
GGAGGGCAAATCATTTAAAACATCAGAATGAGTATTTGGTTTAGAGTTTGGCAACATATGCCCATATGCT
GGCTGCCATGAACAAAGGTTGGCTATAAAGAGGTCATCAGTATATGAAACAGCCCCCTGCTGTCCATTCC
TTATTCCATAGAAAAGCCTTGACTTGAGGTTAGATTTTTTTTATATTTTGTTTTGTGTTATTTTTTTCTT
TAACATCCCTAAAATTTTCCTTACATGTTTTACTAGCCAGATTTTTCCTCCTCTCCTGACTACTCCCAGT
CATAGCTGTCCCTCTTCTCTTATGGAGATCCCGAGCGGTGCGTTTTTATGCTTGTAGTATTGTATAATG
